>Addgene plasmid #160956 | pMKO.1-shCenpf | addgene full sequence | sequence record 319406 | Addgene NGS Result
GAGGGCCTATTTCCCATGATTCCTTCATATTTGCATATACGATACAAGGCTGTTAGAGAGATAATTAGAA
TTAATTTGACTGTAAACACAAAGATATTAGTACAAAATACGTGACGTAGAAAGTAATAATTTCTTGGGTA
GTTTGCAGTTTTAAAATTATGTTTTAAAATGGACTATCATATGCTTACCGTAACTTGAAAGTATTTCGAT
TTCTTGGCTTTATATATCTTGTGGAAAGGACGAAACACCGGAGGTTAGAGGAAGAGGTTAAACTCGAGTT
TAACCTCTTCCTCTAACCTTTTTTGAATTCGCCAGCACAGTGGTCGACCCTGTGGAATGTGTGTCAGTTA
GGGTGTGGAAAGTCCCCAGGCTTCCCAGCAGGCAGAAGTATGCAAAGCATGCATCTCAATTAGTCAGCAA
CCAGGTGTGGAAAGTCCCCAGGCTCCCCAGCAGGCAGAAGTATGCAAAGCATGCATCTCAATTAGTCAGC
AACCATAGTCCCGCCCCTAACTCCGCCCATCCCGCCCCTAACTCCGCCCAGTTCCGCCCATTCTCCGCCC
CATGGCTGACTAATTTTTTTTATTTATGCAGAGGCCGAGGCCGCCTCGGCCTCTGAGCTATTCCAGAAGT
AGTGAGGAGGCTTTTTTGGAGGCCTAGGCTTTTGCAAAAAGCTTACCATGACCGAGTACAAGCCCACGGT
GCGCCTCGCCACCCGCGACGACGTCCCCAGGGCCGTACGCACCCTCGCCGCCGCGTTCGCCGACTACCCC
GCCACGCGCCACACCGTCGATCCGGACCGCCACATCGAGCGGGTCACCGAGCTGCAAGAACTCTTCCTCA
CGCGCGTCGGGCTCGACATCGGCAAGGTGTGGGTCGCGGACGACGGCGCCGCGGTGGCGGTCTGGACCAC
GCCGGAGAGCGTCGAAGCGGGGGCGGTGTTCGCCGAGATCGGCCCGCGCATGGCCGAGTTGAGCGGTTCC
CGGCTGGCCGCGCAGCAACAGATGGAAGGCCTCCTGGCGCCGCACCGGCCCAAGGAGCCCGCGTGGTTCC
TGGCCACCGTCGGCGTCTCGCCCGACCACCAGGGCAAGGGTCTGGGCAGCGCCGTCGTGCTCCCCGGAGT
GGAGGCGGCCGAGCGCGCCGGGGTGCCCGCCTTCCTGGAGACCTCCGCGCCCCGCAACCTCCCCTTCTAC
GAGCGGCTCGGCTTCACCGTCACCGCCGACGTCGAGGTGCCCGAAGGACCGCGCACCTGGTGCATGACCC
GCAAGCCCGGTGCCTGACGCCCGCCCCACGACCCGCAGCGCCCGACCGAAAGGAGCGCACGACCCCATGC
ATCGATTAGTCCAATTTGTTAAAGACAGGATATCAGTGGTCCAGGCTCTAGTTTTGACTCAACAATATCA
CCAGCTGAAGCCTATAGAGTACGAGCCATAGATAAAATAAAAGATTTTATTTAGTCTCCAGAAAAAGGGG
GGAATGAAAGACCCCACCTGTAGGTTTGGCAAGCTAGCTTAAGTAACGCCATTTTGCAAGGCATGGAAAA
ATACATAACTGAGAATAGAGAAGTTCAGATCAAGGTCAGGAACAGATGGAACAGGGTCGACCCTAGAGAA
CCATCAGATGTTTCCAGGGTGCCCCAAGGACCTGAAATGACCCTGTGCCTTATTTGAACTAACCAATCAG
TTCGCTTCTCGCTTCTGTTCGCGCGCTTCTGCTCCCCGAGCTCAATAAAAGAGCCCACAACCCCTCACTC
GGGGCGCCAGTCCTCCGATTGACTGAGTCGCCCGGGTACCCGTGTATCCAATAAACCCTCTTGCAGTTGC
ATCCGACTTGTGGTCTCGCTGTTCCTTGGGAGGGTCTCCTCTGAGTGATTGACTACCCGTCAGCGGGGGT
CTTTCATTTGGGGGCTCGTCCGGGATCGGGAGACCCCTGCCCAGGGACCACCGACCCACCACCGGGAGGT
AAGCTGGCTGCCTCGCGCGTTTCGGTGATGACGGTGAAAACCTCTGACACATGCAGCTCCCGGAGACGGT
CACAGCTTGTCTGTAAGCGGATGCCGGGAGCAGACAAGCCCGTCAGGGCGCGTCAGCGGGTGTTGGCGGG
TGTCGGGGCGCAGCCATGACCCAGTCACGTAGCGATAGCGGAGTGTAGATCCGGCTGTGGAATGTGTGTC
AGTTAGGGTGTGGAAAGTCCCCAGGCTCCCCAGCAGGCAGAAGTATGCAAAGCATGCATCTCAATTAGTC
AGCAACCAGGTGTGGAAAGTCCCCAGGCTCCCCAGCAGGCAGAAGTATGCAAAGCATGCATCTCAATTAG
TCAGCAACCATAGTCCCGCCCCTAACTCCGCCCATCCCGCCCCTAACTCCGCCCAGTTCCGCCCATTCTC
CGCCCCATGGCTGACTAATTTTTTTTATTTATGCAGAGGCCGAGGCCGCCTCGGCCTCTGAGCTATTCCA
GAAGTAGTGAGGAGGCTTTTTTGGAGGCCTAGGCTTTTGCAAAAAGCTTACTGGCTTAACTATGCGGCAT
CAGAGCAGATTGTACTGAGAGTGCACCATATGCGGTGTGAAATACCGCACAGATGCGTAAGGAGAAAATA
CCGCATCAGGCGCTCTTCCGCTTCCTCGCTCACTGACTCGCTGCGCTCGGTCGTTCGGCTGCGGCGAGCG
GTATCAGCTCACTCAAAGGCGGTAATACGGTTATCCACAGAATCAGGGGATAACGCAGGAAAGAACATGT
GAGCAAAAGGCCAGCAAAAGGCCAGGAACCGTAAAAAGGCCGCGTTGCTGGCGTTTTTCCATAGGCTCCG
CCCCCCTGACGAGCATCACAAAAATCGACGCTCAAGTCAGAGGTGGCGAAACCCGACAGGACTATAAAGA
TACCAGGCGTTTCCCCCTGGAAGCTCCCTCGTGCGCTCTCCTGTTCCGACCCTGCCGCTTACCGGATACC
TGTCCGCCTTTCTCCCTTCGGGAAGCGTGGCGCTTTCTCATAGCTCACGCTGTAGGTATCTCAGTTCGGT
GTAGGTCGTTCGCTCCAAGCTGGGCTGTGTGCACGAACCCCCCGTTCAGCCCGACCGCTGCGCCTTATCC
GGTAACTATCGTCTTGAGTCCAACCCGGTAAGACACGACTTATCGCCACTGGCAGCAGCCACTGGTAACA
GGATTAGCAGAGCGAGGTATGTAGGCGGTGCTACAGAGTTCTTGAAGTGGTGGCCTAACTACGGCTACAC
TAGAAGAACAGTATTTGGTATCTGCGCTCTGCTGAAGCCAGTTACCTTCGGAAAAAGAGTTGGTAGCTCT
TGATCCGGCAAACAAACCACCGCTGGTAGCGGTGGTTTTTTTGTTTGCAAGCAGCAGATTACGCGCAGAA
AAAAAGGATCTCAAGAAGATCCTTTGATCTTTTCTACGGGGTCTGACGCTCAGTGGAACGAAAACTCACG
TTAAGGGATTTTGGTCATGAGATTATCAAAAAGGATCTTCACCTAGATCCTTTTAAATTAAAAATGAAGT
TTTAAATCAATCTAAAGTATATATGAGTAAACTTGGTCTGACAGTTACCAATGCTTAATCAGTGAGGCAC
CTATCTCAGCGATCTGTCTATTTCGTTCATCCATAGTTGCCTGACTCCCCGTCGTGTAGATAACTACGAT
ACGGGAGGGCTTACCATCTGGCCCCAGTGCTGCAATGATACCGCGAGACCCACGCTCACCGGCTCCAGAT
TTATCAGCAATAAACCAGCCAGCCGGAAGGGCCGAGCGCAGAAGTGGTCCTGCAACTTTATCCGCCTCCA
TCCAGTCTATTAATTGTTGCCGGGAAGCTAGAGTAAGTAGTTCGCCAGTTAATAGTTTGCGCAACGTTGT
TGCCATTGCTACAGGCATCGTGGTGTCACGCTCGTCGTTTGGTATGGCTTCATTCAGCTCCGGTTCCCAA
CGATCAAGGCGAGTTACATGATCCCCCATGTTGTGCAAAAAAGCGGTTAGCTCCTTCGGTCCTCCGATCG
TTGTCAGAAGTAAGTTGGCCGCAGTGTTATCACTCATGGTTATGGCAGCACTGCATAATTCTCTTACTGT
CATGCCATCCGTAAGATGCTTTTCTGTGACTGGTGAGTACTCAACCAAGTCATTCTGAGAATAGTGTATG
CGGCGACCGAGTTGCTCTTGCCCGGCGTCAATACGGGATAATACCGCGCCACATAGCAGAACTTTAAAAG
TGCTCATCATTGGAAAACGTTCTTCGGGGCGAAAACTCTCAAGGATCTTACCGCTGTTGAGATCCAGTTC
GATGTAACCCACTCGTGCACCCAACTGATCTTCAGCATCTTTTACTTTCACCAGCGTTTCTGGGTGAGCA
AAAACAGGAAGGCAAAATGCCGCAAAAAAGGGAATAAGGGCGACACGGAAATGTTGAATACTCATACTCT
TCCTTTTTCAATATTATTGAAGCATTTATCAGGGTTATTGTCTCATGAGCGGATACATATTTGAATGTAT
TTAGAAAAATAAACAAATAGGGGTTCCGCGCACATTTCCCCGAAAAGTGCCACCTAAATTGTAAGCGTTA
ATATTTTGTTAAAATTCGCGTTAAATTTTTGTTAAATCAGCTCATTTTTTAACCAATAGGCCGAAATCGG
CAAAATCCCTTAATTATTGAAGCATTTATCAGGGTTATTGTCTCATGAGCGGATACATATTTGAATGTAT
TTAGAAAAATAAACAAATAGGGGTTCCGCGCACATTTCCCCGAAAAGTGCCACCTGACGTCTAAGAAACC
ATTATTATCATGACATTAACCTATAAAAATAGGCGTATCACGAGGCCCTTTCGTCTTCAAGAATTAGCTT
GGCCATTGCATACGTTGTATCCATATCATAATATGTACATTTATATTGGCTCATGTCCAACATTACCGCC
ATGTTGACATTGATTATTGACTAGTTATTAATAGTAATCAATTACGGGGTCATTAGTTCATAGCCCATAT
ATGGAGTTCCGCGTTACATAACTTACGGTAAATGGCCCGCCTGGCTGACCGCCCAACGACCCCCGCCCAT
TGACGTCAATAATGACGTATGTTCCCATAGTAACGCCAATAGGGACTTTCCATTGACGTCAATGGGTGGA
GTATTTACGGTAAACTGCCCACTTGGCAGTACATCAAGTGTATCATATGCCAAGTACGCCCCCTATTGAC
GTCAATGACGGTAAATGGCCCGCCTGGCATTATGCCCAGTACATGACCTTATGGGACTTTCCTACTTGGC
AGTACATCTACGTATTAGTCATCGCTATTACCATGGTGATGCGGTTTTGGCAGTACATCAATGGGCGTGG
ATAGCGGTTTGACTCACGGGGATTTCCAAGTCTCCACCCCATTGACGTCAATGGGAGTTTGTTTTGGCAC
CAAAATCAACGGGACTTTCCAAAATGTCGTAACAACTCCGCCCCATTGACGCAAATGGGCGGTAGGCGTG
TACGGTGGGAGGTCTATATAAGCAGAGCTCAATAAAAGAGCCCACAACCCCTCACTCGGCGCGCCAGTCT
TCCGATAGACTGCGTCGCCCGGGTACCCGTATTCCCAATAAAGCCTCTTGCTGTTTGCATCCGAATCGTG
GTCTCGCTGTTCCTTGGGAGGGTCTCCTCTGAGTGATTGACTACCCACGACGGGGGTCTTTCATTTGGGG
GCTCGTCCGGGATTTGGAGACCCCTGCCCAGGGACCACCGACCCACCACCGGGAGGTAAGCTGGCCAGCA
ACTTATCTGTGTCTGTCCGATTGTCTAGTGTCTATGTTTGATGTTATGCGCCTGCGTCTGTACTAGTTAG
CTAACTAGCTCTGTATCTGGCGGACCCGTGGTGGAACTGACGAGTTCTGAACACCCGGCCGCAACCCTGG
GAGACGTCCCAGGGACTTTGGGGGCCGTTTTTGTGGCCCGACCTGAGGAAGGGAGTCGATGTGGAATCCG
ACCCCGTCAGGATATGTGGTTCTGGTAGGAGACGAGAACCTAAAACAGTTCCCGCCTCCGTCTGAATTTT
TGCTTTCGGTTTGGAACCGAAGCCGCGCGTCTTGTCTGCTGCAGCGCTGCAGCATCGTTCTGTGTTGTCT
CTGTCTGACTGTGTTTCTGTATTTGTCTGAAAATTAGGGCCAGACTGTTACCACTCCCTTAAGTTTGACC
TTAGGTCACTGGAAAGATGTCGAGCGGATCGCTCACAACCAGTCGGTAGATGTCAAGAAGAGACGTTGGG
TTACCTTCTGCTCTGCAGAATGGCCAACCTTTAACGTCGGATGGCCGCGAGACGGCACCTTTAACCGAGA
CCTCATCACCCAGGTTAAGATCAAGGTCTTTTCACCTGGCCCGCATGGACACCCAGACCAGGTCCCCTAC
ATCGTGACCTGGGAAGCCTTGGCTTTTGACCCCCCTCCCTGGGTCAAGCCCTTTGTACACCCTAAGCCTC
CGCCTCCTCTTCCTCCATCCGCCCCGTCTCTCCCCCTTGAACCTCCTCGTTCGACCCCGCCTCGATCCTC
CCTTTATCCAGCCCTCACTCCTTCTCTAGGCGCCGGAATTGAAGATCTGTCGACAAGGTCGGGCAGGAA
Features (pLannotate 1.2.2; 20 found; start..end, strand, type, name):
      1..241     +  promoter       U6 promoter: RNA polymerase III promoter for human U6 snRNA
    352..423     +  promoter       SV40 promoter (fragment): SV40 enhancer and early promoter
    450..660     +  promoter       SV40 promoter: SV40 early promoter
    678..1277    +  CDS            PuroR: puromycin N-acetyltransferase; pac from Streptomyces alboniger; confers resistance to puromycin
   1331..1431    +  CDS            env (fragment): murine leukemia virus gPr80 envelope polyprotein precursor; env; proteolytically cleaved into gp70SU and p15TM subunits
   1473..1898    +  LTR            3' LTR (ΔU3): self-inactivating 3' long terminal repeat (LTR) from Moloney murine leukemia virus
   1967..2007    +  CDS            rop (fragment): Rop protein, which maintains plasmids at low copy number; rop
   2109..2147    +  misc_feature   bom (fragment): basis of mobility region from pBR322
   2164..2493    +  promoter       SV40 promoter: SV40 enhancer and early promoter
   2499..2600    +  misc_feature   bom (fragment): basis of mobility region from pBR322
   2786..3374    -  rep_origin     ori: high-copy-number ColE1/pMB1/pBR322/pUC origin of replication
   3545..4405    -  CDS            AmpR: β-lactamase; bla; confers resistance to ampicillin, carbenicillin, and related antibiotics
   4406..4510    -  promoter       AmpR promoter: bla
   4536..4632    -  rep_origin     M13 ori (fragment): M13 bacteriophage origin of replication; arrow indicates direction of (+) strand synthesis
   4633..4720    -  promoter       AmpR promoter (fragment): bla
   4906..5285    +  enhancer       CMV enhancer: human cytomegalovirus immediate early enhancer
   5286..5489    +  promoter       CMV promoter: human cytomegalovirus (CMV) immediate early promoter
   5490..5665    +  LTR            5' LTR (truncated): truncated long terminal repeat from Moloney murine sarcoma virus
   5787..6061    +  misc_feature   MESV Ψ (fragment): packaging signal of murine embryonic stem cell virus
   6128..6544    +  CDS            gag (truncated): truncated Moloney murine leukemia virus (MMLV) gag gene lacking the start codon
