[The description below was written by a language model from this plasmid's Addgene catalogue record and pLannotate feature annotations shown in this document.]
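Description:
pMKO.1-shCenpf is a gammaretroviral RNAi vector built on the pMKO.1 puro backbone and carrying a short hairpin RNA against mouse Cenpf (centromere protein F, also known as mitosin or Lek1). The hairpin, based on a TRC-library target sequence, was cloned between the AgeI and EcoRI sites, with the AgeI site lost in the process. It sits directly downstream of a human U6 RNA polymerase III promoter, which drives high-level transcription of small RNAs in mammalian cells. Immediately after this cassette, an SV40 early promoter drives the puromycin N-acetyltransferase gene, so transduced cells can be selected with puromycin.

The annotated viral framework consists of a CMV enhancer/promoter fused to a truncated 5′ LTR, a packaging signal (Ψ) with an extended truncated gag region that improves encapsidation, a small residual env fragment, and a U3-deleted, self-inactivating 3′ LTR. The CMV hybrid promoter produces the genomic RNA in packaging cells. After reverse transcription, the ΔU3 deletion is copied to both LTRs, which leaves the internal U6 and SV40 promoters as the active transcription units in the integrated provirus. Gag-pol and envelope functions are not encoded and must be supplied in trans. In bacteria the plasmid is maintained through a high-copy ColE1/pUC-type origin and ampicillin resistance. Remnants of pBR322 sequences, an additional SV40 promoter/origin region and an M13 ori fragment also lie in the backbone.

The sequenced record is 6,579 nt, somewhat longer than the 6,369 bp total listed in the catalogue. The associated study concerns adipocyte progenitor quiescence, and the construct serves for stable knockdown of Cenpf in mouse cells.
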