Addgene plasmid #160956: pMKO.1-shCenpf
Purpose: Cenpf shRNA in pMKO.1 retroviral vector
Depositing lab: Matthew Steinhauser. Depositing organization: Brigham and Women's Hospital. Publication: Targeting nuclear receptor NR4A1-dependent adipocyte progenitor quiescence promotes metabolic adaptation to obesity. Zhang Y, Federation AJ, Kim S, O'Keefe JP, Lun M, Xiang D, Brown JD, Steinhauser ML. J Clin Invest. 2018 Nov 1;128(11):4898-4911. doi: 10.1172/JCI98353. Epub 2018 Oct 2. PubMed 30277475.
Backbone
  Vector backbone: pMKO.1 puro
  Backbone manufacturer: Addgene 8452
  Backbone size w/o insert (bp): 6340
  Total vector size (bp): 6369
  Vector type: Retroviral, RNAi
  Selectable markers: Puromycin
Growth in bacteria
  Bacterial resistance: Ampicillin, 100 μg/mL
  Growth temperature: 37°C
  Growth strain: NEB Stable
  Copy number: High Copy
Gene/Insert
  Gene/Insert name: Cenpf shRNA
  gRNA/shRNA sequence: TRCN0000241993: AGGTTAGAGGAAGAGGTTAAA
  Species: M. musculus (mouse)
  Entrez Gene: Cenpf (a.k.a. 6530404A22Rik, CENF, Lek1, PRO1779, mitosin)
  Promoter: U6
  Cloning method: Restriction Enzyme; 5′ cloning site AgeI (destroyed during cloning); 3′ cloning site EcoRI (not destroyed)
  Sequencing primers: 5′ hU6; 3′ pMKO.1 Rev: GCTTGTACTCGGTCATGGTAAGC
Terms and licenses: Academic/Nonprofit Terms; Industry Terms: Not Available to Industry
How to cite: pMKO.1-shCenpf was a gift from Matthew Steinhauser (Addgene plasmid # 160956 ; http://n2t.net/addgene:160956 ; RRID:Addgene_160956)
